Addgene plasmid #222465: pFast-His6-hRad17
Purpose: Expresses hRad17 in insect cells
Depositing lab: Aziz Sancar. Depositing organization: University of North Carolina at Chapel Hill. Publication: Purification and characterization of human DNA damage checkpoint Rad complexes. Lindsey-Boltz LA, Bermudez VP, Hurwitz J, Sancar A. Proc Natl Acad Sci U S A. 2001 Sep 25;98(20):11236-41. doi: 10.1073/pnas.201373498. PubMed 11572977.
Backbone
  Vector backbone: pFastBacHTa
  Backbone manufacturer: Gibco/BRL
  Backbone size w/o insert (bp): 4856
  Total vector size (bp): 7910
  Vector type: Insect Expression
  Selectable markers: Gentamicin
Growth in bacteria
  Bacterial resistance: Ampicillin, 100 μg/mL
  Growth temperature: 37°C
  Growth strain: DH5alpha
  Copy number: Unknown
Gene/Insert
  Gene/Insert name: hRad17 (alt name: Human cell cycle checkpoint protein Rad 17)
  Species: H. sapiens (human)
  Insert size (bp): 3054
  Entrez Gene: RAD17 (a.k.a. CCYC, HRAD17, R24L, RAD17SP, RAD24)
  Tag / fusion protein: His (N terminal on backbone)
  Cloning method: Restriction Enzyme; 5′ cloning site Bam HI (unknown if destroyed); 3′ cloning site Eco RI (unknown if destroyed)
  Sequencing primers: 5′ unknown
Resource information
  A portion of this plasmid was derived from a plasmid made by: hRad17 was amplified by PCR with pACT2-hRad17, a kind gift of Jorge Vialard (Janssen Research Foundation, Beerse, Belgium), as the template.
Terms and licenses: Academic/Nonprofit Terms; Industry Terms: Not Available to Industry
How to cite: pFast-His6-hRad17 was a gift from Aziz Sancar (Addgene plasmid # 222465 ; http://n2t.net/addgene:222465 ; RRID:Addgene_222465)
