[The description below was written by a language model from this plasmid's Addgene catalogue record and pLannotate feature annotations shown in this document.]
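Description:
pFast-His6-hRad17 is a baculovirus donor (transfer) plasmid built on the pFastBacHTa backbone for producing human RAD17, a DNA damage checkpoint protein, in insect cells. It is maintained in E. coli through a high-copy ColE1/pUC-type origin with ampicillin resistance (AmpR under its bla promoter), and it also carries an f1 phage origin.

The expression cassette sits between the Tn7R and Tn7L ends of a mini-Tn7 element. Within this element, the Autographa californica polyhedrin promoter, a very strong late baculoviral promoter, drives an N-terminal histidine tag followed by a TEV protease cleavage site and then the RAD17 coding sequence, which was inserted between BamHI and EcoRI sites. An SV40 polyadenylation signal terminates the cassette. The His tag allows metal-affinity purification, and the TEV site allows the tag to be removed afterwards. A gentamicin resistance gene (GmR, driven by the Pc integron promoter) also lies inside the Tn7 ends. In a Bac-to-Bac-type system the whole mini-Tn7 segment is transposed into a bacmid in E. coli, gentamicin selects for that event, and the recombinant bacmid is then used to generate baculovirus for infecting insect cells.

The associated work concerns purification and characterization of human checkpoint Rad complexes, consistent with use as a source of recombinant His-tagged hRad17. The catalogue lists a total size of 7,910 bp with a 3,054 bp insert, but the sequenced record is 6,851 nt, with a RAD17 annotation spanning roughly 2 kb. The record does not explain this difference.
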