Features (pLannotate 1.2.2; 17 found; start..end, strand, type, name):
    369..452     +  CDS            large T antigen (fragment): large T antigen from SV40 (simian virus 40)
    475..609     +  polyA_signal   SV40 poly(A) signal: SV40 polyadenylation signal
    638..803     -  mobile_element Tn7L: mini-Tn7 element (left end of the Tn7 transposon) Tn7
    966..982     +  CDS            lacZα (fragment): LacZα fragment of β-galactosidase; lacZ fragment
    987..1441    +  rep_origin     f1 ori (sequence partly withheld): f1 bacteriophage origin of replication; arrow indicates direction of (+) strand synthesis
   1467..1571    +  promoter       AmpR promoter: bla
   1572..2432    +  CDS            AmpR: β-lactamase; bla; confers resistance to ampicillin, carbenicillin, and related antibiotics
   2603..3191    +  rep_origin     ori: high-copy-number ColE1/pMB1/pBR322/pUC origin of replication
   3377..3428    -  misc_feature   bom (fragment): basis of mobility region from pBR322
   3496..3720    -  mobile_element Tn7R: mini-Tn7 element (right end of the Tn7 transposon) Tn7
   3787..4320    -  CDS            GmR: gentamycin acetyltransferase; aacC1; confers resistance to gentamycin
   4490..4518    -  promoter       Pc promoter: intI1 (promoter lies within the coding sequence); class 1 integron promoter
   4496..4843    -  CDS            YPR2_ECOLX (fragment): Protein predicted: Swiss-Prot protein existence level 4. From Escherichia coli.
   4870..4961    +  promoter       polyhedrin promoter: polh from Autographa californica; promoter for the baculovirus polyhedrin gene
   5026..5045    +  CDS            8xHis (fragment): 8xHis affinity tag
   5067..5087    +  CDS            TEV site: tobacco etch virus (TEV) protease recognition and cleavage site
   5106..258     +  CDS            RAD17 (across the origin): RAD17_HUMAN - Also known as R24L. Experimental evidence at protein level: Swiss-Prot protein existence level 1. Essential for sustained cell growth, maintenance of chromosomal stability, and ATR-dependent checkpoint activation upon DNA damage. Has a weak ATPase activity required for binding to chromatin. Participates in the recruitment of the RAD1-RAD9-HUS1 complex and RHNO1 onto chromatin, and in CHEK1 activation. May also serve as a sensor of DNA replication progression, and may be involved in homologous recombination. From Homo sapiens (Human).
>Addgene plasmid #222465 | pFast-His6-hRad17 | addgene full sequence | sequence record 456180 | Addgene NGS Result
TTGAAAATGGAAGCCCTGACTGACAGGGAACATGGAATGATAGACCCTGACAGCGGAGATGAAGCCCAGC
TTAATGGAGGACATTCTGCAGAGGAATCTCTGGGTGAACCCACTCAAGCCACTGTGCCGGAAACCTGGTC
TCTTCCTTTGAGTCAGAATAGTGCCAGTGAACTGCCTGCTAGCCAGCCCCAGCCCTTTTCAGCCCAAGGA
GACATGGAAGAAAACATAATAATAGAAGACTACGAGAGTGATGGGACATAGGGAATTCAAAGGCCTACGT
CGACGAGCTCAACTAGTGCGGCCGCTTTCGAATCTAGAGCCTGCAGTCTCGAGGCATGCGGTACCAAGCT
TGTCGAGAAGTACTAGAGGATCATAATCAGCCATACCACATTTGTAGAGGTTTTACTTGCTTTAAAAAAC
CTCCCACACCTCCCCCTGAACCTGAAACATAAAATGAATGCAATTGTTGTTGTTAACTTGTTTATTGCAG
CTTATAATGGTTACAAATAAAGCAATAGCATCACAAATTTCACAAATAAAGCATTTTTTTCACTGCATTC
TAGTTGTGGTTTGTCCAAACTCATCAATGTATCTTATCATGTCTGGATCTGATCACTGCTTGAGCCTAGG
AGATCCGAACCAGATAAGTGAAATCTAGTTCCAAACTATTTTGTCATTTTTAATTTTCGTATTAGCTTAC
GACGCTACACCCAGTTCCCATCTATTTTGTCACTCTTCCCTAAATAATCCTTAAAAACTCCATTTCCACC
CCTCCCAGTTCCCAACTATTTTGTCCGCCCACAGCGGGGCATTTTTCTTCCTGTTATGTTTTTAATCAAA
CATCCTGCCAACTCCATGTGACAAACCGTCATCTTCGGCTACTTTTTCTCTGTCACAGAATGAAAATTTT
TCTGTCATCTCTTCGTTATTAATGTTTGTAATTGACTGAATATCAACGCTTATTTGCAGCCTGAATGGCG
AATGGG
[124 nt withheld, positions 987-1110]
C
[91 nt withheld, positions 1112-1202]
A
[49 nt withheld, positions 1204-1252]
CCTTTGACGTTGGAGTCCACGTTCTT
[37 nt withheld, positions 1279-1315]
ACCCTATCTCGGTCTATTCTTTTGATTTATAAGGGATTTTGCCGATTTCGGCCTATTGGTTAAAAAATGA
GCTGATTTAACAAAAATTTAACGCGAATTTTAACAAAATATTAACGCTTACAATTTAGGTGGCACTTTTC
GGGGAAATGTGCGCGGAACCCCTATTTGTTTATTTTTCTAAATACATTCAAATATGTATCCGCTCATGAG
ACAATAACCCTGATAAATGCTTCAATAATATTGAAAAAGGAAGAGTATGAGTATTCAACATTTCCGTGTC
GCCCTTATTCCCTTTTTTGCGGCATTTTGCCTTCCTGTTTTTGCTCACCCAGAAACGCTGGTGAAAGTAA
AAGATGCTGAAGATCAGTTGGGTGCACGAGTGGGTTACATCGAACTGGATCTCAACAGCGGTAAGATCCT
TGAGAGTTTTCGCCCCGAAGAACGTTTTCCAATGATGAGCACTTTTAAAGTTCTGCTATGTGGCGCGGTA
TTATCCCGTATTGACGCCGGGCAAGAGCAACTCGGTCGCCGCATACACTATTCTCAGAATGACTTGGTTG
AGTACTCACCAGTCACAGAAAAGCATCTTACGGATGGCATGACAGTAAGAGAATTATGCAGTGCTGCCAT
AACCATGAGTGATAACACTGCGGCCAACTTACTTCTGACAACGATCGGAGGACCGAAGGAGCTAACCGCT
TTTTTGCACAACATGGGGGATCATGTAACTCGCCTTGATCGTTGGGAACCGGAGCTGAATGAAGCCATAC
CAAACGACGAGCGTGACACCACGATGCCTGTAGCAATGGCAACAACGTTGCGCAAACTATTAACTGGCGA
ACTACTTACTCTAGCTTCCCGGCAACAATTAATAGACTGGATGGAGGCGGATAAAGTTGCAGGACCACTT
CTGCGCTCGGCCCTTCCGGCTGGCTGGTTTATTGCTGATAAATCTGGAGCCGGTGAGCGTGGGTCTCGCG
GTATCATTGCAGCACTGGGGCCAGATGGTAAGCCCTCCCGTATCGTAGTTATCTACACGACGGGGAGTCA
GGCAACTATGGATGAACGAAATAGACAGATCGCTGAGATAGGTGCCTCACTGATTAAGCATTGGTAACTG
TCAGACCAAGTTTACTCATATATACTTTAGATTGATTTAAAACTTCATTTTTAATTTAAAAGGATCTAGG
TGAAGATCCTTTTTGATAATCTCATGACCAAAATCCCTTAACGTGAGTTTTCGTTCCACTGAGCGTCAGA
CCCCGTAGAAAAGATCAAAGGATCTTCTTGAGATCCTTTTTTTCTGCGCGTAATCTGCTGCTTGCAAACA
AAAAAACCACCGCTACCAGCGGTGGTTTGTTTGCCGGATCAAGAGCTACCAACTCTTTTTCCGAAGGTAA
CTGGCTTCAGCAGAGCGCAGATACCAAATACTGTTCTTCTAGTGTAGCCGTAGTTAGGCCACCACTTCAA
GAACTCTGTAGCACCGCCTACATACCTCGCTCTGCTAATCCTGTTACCAGTGGCTGCTGCCAGTGGCGAT
AAGTCGTGTCTTACCGGGTTGGACTCAAGACGATAGTTACCGGATAAGGCGCAGCGGTCGGGCTGAACGG
GGGGTTCGTGCACACAGCCCAGCTTGGAGCGAACGACCTACACCGAACTGAGATACCTACAGCGTGAGCT
ATGAGAAAGCGCCACGCTTCCCGAAGGGAGAAAGGCGGACAGGTATCCGGTAAGCGGCAGGGTCGGAACA
GGAGAGCGCACGAGGGAGCTTCCAGGGGGAAACGCCTGGTATCTTTATAGTCCTGTCGGGTTTCGCCACC
TCTGACTTGAGCGTCGATTTTTGTGATGCTCGTCAGGGGGGCGGAGCCTATGGAAAAACGCCAGCAACGC
GGCCTTTTTACGGTTCCTGGCCTTTTGCTGGCCTTTTGCTCACATGTTCTTTCCTGCGTTATCCCCTGAT
TCTGTGGATAACCGTATTACCGCCTTTGAGTGAGCTGATACCGCTCGCCGCAGCCGAACGACCGAGCGCA
GCGAGTCAGTGAGCGAGGAAGCGGAAGAGCGCCTGATGCGGTATTTTCTCCTTACGCATCTGTGCGGTAT
TTCACACCGCATAGACCAGCCGCGTAACCTGGCAAAATCGGTTACGGTTGAGTAATAAATGGATGCCCTG
CGTAAGCGGGTGTGGGCGGACAATAAAGTCTTAAACTGAACAAAATAGATCTAAACTATGACAATAAAGT
CTTAAACTAGACAGAATAGTTGTAAACTGAAATCAGTCCAGTTATGCTGTGAAAAAGCATACTGGACTTT
TGTTATGGCTAAAGCAAACTCTTCATTTTCTGAAGTGCAAATTGCCCGTCGTATTAAAGAGGGGCGTGGC
CAAGGGCATGGTAAAGACTATATTCGCGGCGTTGTGACAATTTACCGAACAACTCCGCGGCCGGGAAGCC
GATCTCGGCTTGAACGAATTGTTAGGTGGCGGTACTTGGGTCGATATCAAAGTGCATCACTTCTTCCCGT
ATGCCCAACTTTGTATAGAGAGCCACTGCGGGATCGTCACCGTAATCTGCTTGCACGTAGATCACATAAG
CACCAAGCGCGTTGGCCTCATGCTTGAGGAGATTGATGAGCGCGGTGGCAATGCCCTGCCTCCGGTGCTC
GCCGGAGACTGCGAGATCATAGATATAGATCTCACTACGCGGCTGCTCAAACTTGGGCAGAACGTAAGCC
GCGAGAGCGCCAACAACCGCTTCTTGGTCGAAGGCAGCAAGCGCGATGAATGTCTTACTACGGAGCAAGT
TCCCGAGGTAATCGGAGTCCGGCTGATGTTGGGAGTAGGTGGCTACGTCTCCGAACTCACGACCGAAAAG
ATCAAGAGCAGCCCGCATGGATTTGACTTGGTCAGGGCCGAGCCTACATGTGCGAATGATGCCCATACTT
GAGCCACCTAACTTTGTTTTAGGGCGACTGCCCTGCTGCGTAACATCGTTGCTGCTCCATAACATCAAAC
ATCGACCCACGGCGTAACGCGCTTGCTGCTTGGATGCCCGAGGCATAGACTGTACAAAAAAACAGTCATA
ACAAGCCATGAAAACCGCCACTGCGCCGTTACCACCGCTGCGTTCGGTCAAGGTTCTGGACCAGTTGCGT
GAGCGCATACGCTACTTGCATTACAGTTTACGAACCGAACAGGCTTATGTCAACTGGGTTCGTGCCTTCA
TCCGTTTCCACGGTGTGCGTCACCCGGCAACCTTGGGCAGCAGCGAAGTCGAGGCATTTCTGTCCTGGCT
GGCGAACGAGCGCAAGGTTTCGGTCTCCACGCATCGTCAGGCATTGGCGGCCTTGCTGTTCTTCTACGGC
AAGGTGCTGTGCACGGATCTGCCCTGGCTTCAGGAGATCGGAAGACCTCGGCCGTCGCGGCGCTTGCCGG
TGGTGCTGACCCCGGATGAAGTGGTTCGCATCCTCGGTTTTCTGGAAGGCGAGCATCGTTTGTTCGCCCA
GGACTCTAGCTATAGTTCTAGTGGTTGGCTACGTATACTCCGGAATATTAATAGATCATGGAGATAATTA
AAATGATAACCATCTCGCAAATAAATAAGTATTTTACTGTTTTCGTAACAGTTTTGTAATAAAAAAACCT
ATAAATATTCCGGATTATTCATACCGTCCCACCATCGGGCGCGGATCTCGGTCCGAAACCATGTCGTACT
ACCATCACCATCACCATCACGATTACGATATCCCAACGACCGAAAACCTGTATTTTCAGGGCGCCATGGA
TCCAATGAATCAGGTAACAGACTGGGTTGACCCATCATTTGATGATTTTCTAGAGTGTAGTGGCGTCTCT
ACTATTACTGCCACATCATTAGGTGTGAATAACTCAAGTCATAGAAGAAAAAATGGGCCTTCTACATTAG
AAAGCAGCAGATTTCCAGCGAGAAAAAGAGGAAATCTATCTTCCTTAGAACAGATTTATGGTTTAGAAAA
TTCAAAAGAATATCTGTCTGAAAATGAACCATGGGTGGATAAATATAAACCAGAAACTCAGCATGAACTT
GCTGTGCATAAAAAGAAAATTGAAGAAGTCGAAACCTGGTTAAAAGCTCAAGTTTTAGAAAGGCAACCAA
AACAGGGTGGATCTATTTTATTAATAACAGGTCCTCCTGGATGTGGAAAGACAACGACCTTAAAAATACT
ATCAAAGGAGCATGGTATTCAAGTACAAGAGTGGATTAATCCAGTTTTACCAGACTTCCAAAAAGATGAT
TTCAAGGGGATGTTTAATACTGAATCAAGCTTCCATATGTTTCCCTATCAGTCTCAGATAGCAGTTTTCA
AAGAGTTTCTACTAAGAGCGACAAAGTATAACAAGTTACAAATGCTTGGAGATGATCTGAGAACTGATAA
GAAGATAATTCTGGTTGAAGATTTACCTAACCAGTTTTATCGGGATTCTCATACTTTACATGAAGTTCTA
AGGAAGTATGTGAGGATTGGTCGATGTCCTCTTATATTTATAATCTCGGACAGTCTCAGTGGAGATAATA
ATCAAAGGTTATTGTTTCCCAAAGAAATTCAGGAAGAGTGTTCTATCTCAAATATTAGTTTCAACCCTGT
GGCACCAACAATTATGATGAAATTTCTTAATCGAATAGTGACTATAGAAGCTAACAAGAATGGAGGAAAA
ATTACTGTCCCTGACAAAACTTCTCTAGAGTTGCTCTGTCAGGGATGTTCTGGTGATATCAGAAGTGCAA
TAAACAGCCTCCAGTTTTCTTCTTCAAAAGGAGAAAACAACTTACGGCCAAGGAAAAAAGGAATGTCTTT
AAAATCAGATGCTGTGCTGTCAAAATCAAAACGAAGAAAAAAACCTGATAGGGTTTTTGAAAATCAAGAG
GTCCAAGCTATTGGTGGCAAAGATGTTTCTCTGTTTCTCTTCAGAGCTTTGGGGAAAATTCTATATTGTA
AAAGAGCATCTTTAACAGAATTAGACTCACCTCGGTTGCCCTCTCATTTATCAGAATATGAACGGGATAC
ATTACTTGTTGAACCTGAGGAGGTAGTAGAAATGTCACACATGCCTGGAGACTTATTTAATTTATATCTT
CACCAAAACTACATAGATTTCTTCATGGAAATTGATGATATTGTGAGAGCCAGTGAATTTCTGAGTTTTG
CAGATATCCTCAGTGGTGACTGGAATACACGCTCTTTACTCAGGGAATATAGCACATCTATAGCTACGAG
AGGTGTGATGCATTCCAACAAAGCCCGAGGATATGCTCATTGCCAAGGAGGAGGATCAAGTTTTCGACCC
TTGCACAAACCTCAGTGGTTTCTAATAAATAAAAAGTATCGGGAAAATTGCCTGGCAGCAAAAGCACTTT
TTCCTGACTTCTGCCTACCAGCTTTATGCCTGCAGACTCAGCTATTGCCATACCTTGCTCTACTAACCAT
TCCAATGAGAAATCAAGCTCAGATTTCTTTTATCCAAGATATTGGAAGGCTCCCTCTGAAGCGACACTTT
GGAAGA
